>Addgene plasmid #100609 | YCe1693 HC_Kan_RFP-p1 | addgene full sequence | sequence record 192501 | Addgene NGS Result
ACGTCTCGTAGGAGAGACCGAATTCGCGGCCGCTTCTAGAGCAATACGCAAACCGCCTCTCCCCGCGCGT
TGGCCGATTCATTAATGCAGCTGGCACGACAGGTTTCCCGACTGGAAAGCGGGCAGTGAGCGCAACGCAA
TTAATGTGAGTTAGCTCACTCATTAGGCACCCCAGGCTTTACACTTTATGCTTCCGGCTCGTATGTTGTG
TGGAATTGTGAGCGGATAACAATTTCACACATACTAGAGAAAGAGGAGAAATACTAGATGGCTTCCTCCG
AAGACGTTATCAAAGAGTTCATGCGTTTCAAAGTTCGTATGGAAGGTTCCGTTAACGGTCACGAGTTCGA
AATCGAAGGTGAAGGTGAAGGTCGTCCGTACGAAGGTACCCAGACCGCTAAACTGAAAGTTACCAAAGGT
GGTCCGCTGCCGTTCGCTTGGGACATCCTGTCCCCGCAGTTCCAGTACGGTTCCAAAGCTTACGTTAAAC
ACCCGGCTGACATCCCGGACTACCTGAAACTGTCCTTCCCGGAAGGTTTCAAATGGGAACGTGTTATGAA
CTTCGAAGACGGTGGTGTTGTTACCGTTACCCAGGACTCCTCCCTGCAAGACGGTGAGTTCATCTACAAA
GTTAAACTGCGTGGTACCAACTTCCCGTCCGACGGTCCGGTTATGCAGAAAAAAACCATGGGTTGGGAAG
CTTCCACCGAACGTATGTACCCGGAAGACGGTGCTCTGAAAGGTGAAATCAAAATGCGTCTGAAACTGAA
AGACGGTGGTCACTACGACGCTGAAGTTAAAACCACCTACATGGCTAAAAAACCGGTTCAGCTGCCGGGT
GCTTACAAAACCGACATCAAACTGGACATCACCTCCCACAACGAAGACTACACCATCGTTGAACAGTACG
AACGTGCTGAAGGTCGTCACTCCACCGGTGCTTAATAACGCTGATAGTGCTAGTGTAGATCGCTACTAGA
GCCAGGCATCAAATAAAACGAAAGGCTCAGTCGAAAGACTGGGCCTTTCGTTTTATCTGTTGTTTGTCGG
TGAACGCTCTCTACTAGAGTCACACTGGCTCACCTTCGGGTGGGCCTTTCTGCGTTTATATACTAGTAGC
GGCCGCTGCAGGGTCTCTATGGCGAGACGAAGACGAATTCTCTAGATATCGCTCAATACTGACCATTTAA
ATCATACCTGACCTCCATAGCAGAAAGTCAAAAGCCTCCGACCGGAGGCTTTTGACTTGATCGGCACGTA
AGAGGTTCCAACTTTCACCATAATGAAATAAGATCACTACCGGGCGTATTTTTTGAGTTATCGAGATTTT
CAGGAGCTAAGGAAGCTAAAATGAGCCATATTCAACGGGAAACGTCTTGCTCGAGGCCGCGATTAAATTC
CAACATGGATGCTGATTTATATGGGTATAAATGGGCTCGCGATAATGTCGGGCAATCAGGTGCGACAATC
TATCGATTGTATGGGAAGCCCGATGCGCCAGAGTTGTTTCTGAAACATGGCAAAGGTAGCGTTGCCAATG
ATGTTACAGATGAGATGGTCAGGCTAAACTGGCTGACGGAATTTATGCCTCTTCCGACCATCAAGCATTT
TATCCGTACTCCTGATGATGCATGGTTACTCACCACTGCGATCCCAGGGAAAACAGCATTCCAGGTATTA
GAAGAATATCCTGATTCAGGTGAAAATATTGTTGATGCGCTGGCAGTGTTCCTGCGCCGGTTGCATTCGA
TTCCTGTTTGTAATTGTCCTTTTAACGGCGATCGCGTATTTCGTCTCGCTCAGGCGCAATCACGAATGAA
TAACGGTTTGGTTGGTGCGAGTGATTTTGATGACGAGCGTAATGGCTGGCCTGTTGAACAAGTCTGGAAA
GAAATGCATAAGCTTTTGCCATTCTCACCGGATTCAGTCGTCACTCATGGTGATTTCTCACTTGATAACC
TTATTTTTGACGAGGGGAAATTAATAGGTTGTATTGATGTTGGACGAGTCGGAATCGCAGACCGATACCA
GGATCTTGCCATCCTATGGAACTGCCTCGGTGAGTTTTCTCCTTCATTACAGAAACGGCTTTTTCAAAAA
TATGGTATTGATAATCCTGATATGAATAAATTGCAGTTTCACTTGATGCTCGATGAGTTTTTCTGAGGGC
CCAAATGTAATCACCTGGCTCACCTTCGGGTGGGCCTTTCTGCGTTGCTGGCGTTTTTCCATAGGCTCCG
CCCCCCTGACGAGCATCACAAAAATCGATGCTCAAGTCAGAGGTGGCGAAACCCGACAGGACTATAAAGA
TACCAGGCGTTTCCCCCTGGAAGCTCCCTCGTGCGCTCTCCTGTTCCGACCCTGCCGCTTACCGGATACC
TGTCCGCCTTTCTCCCTTCGGGAAGCGTGGCGCTTTCTCATAGCTCACGCTGTAGGTATCTCAGTTCGGT
GTAGGTCGTTCGCTCCAAGCTGGGCTGTGTGCACGAACCCCCCGTTCAGCCCGACCGCTGCGCCTTATCC
GGTAACTATCGTCTTGAGTCCAACCCGGTAAGACACGACTTATCGCCACTGGCAGCAGCCACTGGTAACA
GGATTAGCAGAGCGAGGTATGTAGGCGGTGCTACAGAGTTCTTGAAGTGGTGGCCTAACTACGGCTACAC
TAGAAGAACAGTATTTGGTATCTGCGCTCTGCTGAAGCCAGTTACCTCGGAAAAAGAGTTGGTAGCTCTT
GATCCGGCAAACAAACCACCGCTGGTAGCGGTGGTTTTTTTGTTTGCAAGCAGCAGATTACGCGCAGAAA
AAAAGGATCTCAAGAAGATCCTTTGATTTTCTACCGAAGAAAGGCCCACCCGTGAAGGTGAGCCAGTGAG
TTGATTGCAGTCCAGTTACGCTGGAGTCTGAGGCTCGTCCTGAATGATATCAAGCTTGAATTCGTT
Features (pLannotate 1.2.2; 15 found; start..end, strand, type, name):
     20..41      +  misc_feature   BioBrick prefix: BioBrick prefix for parts that do not start with "ATG"
     42..129     +  CDS            lacI (fragment): lac repressor; lacI; The lac repressor binds to the lac operator to inhibit transcription in E. coli. This inhibition can be relieved by adding lactose or isopropyl-β-D-thiogalactopyranoside (IPTG).
    142..163     +  protein_bind   CAP binding site: CAP binding activates transcription in the presence of cAMP. E. coli catabolite activator protein
    178..208     +  promoter       lac promoter: promoter for the E. coli lac operon
    216..232     +  protein_bind   lac operator: The lac repressor binds to the lac operator to inhibit transcription in E. coli. This inhibition can be relieved by adding lactose or isopropyl-β-D-thiogalactopyranoside (IPTG). lac repressor encoded by lacI
    268..942     +  CDS            mRFP1: mRFP1 is a basic (constitutively fluorescent) red fluorescent protein published in 2002, derived from Discosoma sp.. It is reported to be a somewhat slowly-maturing monomer with low acid sensitivity.
    990..1061    +  terminator     rrnB T1 terminator: transcription terminator T1 from the E. coli rrnB gene
   1077..1104    +  terminator     T7Te terminator: phage T7 early transcription terminator
   1111..1131    +  misc_feature   BioBrick suffix: universal suffix for all parts
   1216..1247    +  terminator     tonB terminator: bidirectional E. coli tonB-P14 transcription terminator
   1248..1350    +  promoter       cat promoter: promoter of the E. coli cat gene encoding chloramphenicol acetyltransferase
   1351..2164    +  CDS            KanR (fragment): aminoglycoside phosphotransferase; aph(3')-Ia; confers resistance to kanamycin in bacteria or G418 (Geneticin®) in eukaryotes
   2187..2214    +  terminator     T7Te terminator: phage T7 early transcription terminator
   2226..2813    -  rep_origin     ori: high-copy-number ColE1/pMB1/pBR322/pUC origin of replication
   2835..2864    -  terminator     T3Te terminator: phage T3 early transcription terminator
