[The description below was written by a language model from this plasmid's Addgene catalogue record and pLannotate feature annotations shown in this document.]
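Description:
YCe1693 HC_Kan_RFP-p1 is an empty part-entry (domestication) vector from the EMMA (Extensible Mammalian Modular Assembly) toolkit, built on the pSMART HC_Kan backbone and used to convert new DNA fragments into standardized parts for position 1 of the EMMA assembly scheme. It is a small bacterial plasmid of about 2.9 kb that replicates in E. coli from a high-copy ColE1/pUC-type origin and is selected with kanamycin through an aminoglycoside phosphotransferase gene, annotated here as driven by a cat promoter. Several transcription terminators (tonB, T7Te, T3Te) flank the marker and origin. This arrangement is typical of the pSMART design and insulates the cloning region from read-through transcription into or out of the backbone.

There is no mammalian insert. The cloning site is instead occupied by a placeholder red fluorescent protein cassette in BioBrick format, bounded by the BioBrick prefix and suffix. It consists of a lac promoter with its CAP binding site and operator (plus a residual lacI fragment), the mRFP1 coding sequence, and the rrnB T1 and T7Te terminators. According to the depositor, a new part is introduced by a BsaI Golden Gate reaction that replaces the RFP cassette, which would allow recombinant colonies to be told apart from red colonies carrying the parental vector. In the resulting plasmid the part is flanked by BsmBI sites and the fusion sites specific to EMMA position 1, so it can be released and joined in order with parts from other positions when assembling mammalian expression vectors. The type IIS sites and fusion sites are described in the depositor comments but are not annotated in the feature table.
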