Addgene plasmid #100609: YCe1693 HC_Kan_RFP-p1
Purpose: (Empty Backbone) EMMA toolkit part-entry vector position 1
Depositing lab: Yizhi Cai. Depositing organization: University of Edinburgh. Publication: EMMA: An Extensible Mammalian Modular Assembly Toolkit for the Rapid Design and Production of Diverse Expression Vectors. Martella A, Matjusaitis M, Auxillos J, Pollard SM, Cai Y. ACS Synth Biol. 2017 Apr 24. doi: 10.1021/acssynbio.7b00016. PubMed 28418644.
Backbone
  Vector backbone: pSMART HC_Kan
  Vector type: Synthetic Biology
Growth in bacteria
  Bacterial resistance: Kanamycin, 50 μg/mL
  Growth temperature: 37°C
  Growth strain: DH5alpha
  Copy number: High Copy
Gene/Insert
  Gene/Insert name: None
Terms and licenses: Academic/Nonprofit Terms; Industry Terms: Not Available to Industry
Depositor comments: It is used to standardize new parts for EMMA toolkit. New DNA fragments (parts) are cloned into this plasmid replacing the RFP gene through a BsaI Golden Gate reaction. The resulting plasmid will have the part flanked by BsmBI sites and the fusion sites corresponding to position 1 of EMMA platform.
How to cite: YCe1693 HC_Kan_RFP-p1 was a gift from Yizhi Cai (Addgene plasmid # 100609 ; http://n2t.net/addgene:100609 ; RRID:Addgene_100609)
